Addgene plasmid #74396: pISH-Neurod1
Purpose: Use to synthesize riboprobes for in situ hybridization (ISH) probe for Neurod1. Not for gene expression.
Depositing lab: Peter Mombaerts. Depositing organization: Max Planck Research Unit for Neurogenetics. Publication: Expression patterns of homeobox genes in the mouse vomeronasal organ at postnatal stages. Chang I, Parrilla M. Gene Expr Patterns. 2016 Jul;21(2):69-80. doi: 10.1016/j.gep.2016.08.001. Epub 2016 Aug 9. PubMed 27521061.
Backbone
  Vector backbone: pGEM-T easy
  Backbone manufacturer: Promega
  Backbone size w/o insert (bp): 3015
Growth in bacteria
  Bacterial resistance: Ampicillin, 100 μg/mL
  Growth temperature: 37°C
  Growth strain: DH5alpha
  Copy number: High Copy
Gene/Insert
  Gene/Insert name: neurogenic differentiation 1 (alt name: Neurod1)
  Species: M. musculus (mouse)
  Insert size (bp): 921
  GenBank ID: NM_010894.2
  Entrez Gene: Neurod1 (a.k.a. BETA2, BHF-1, Nd1, Neurod, bHLHa3)
  Cloning method: Unknown
  Sequencing primers: 5′ T7; 3′ SP6
Terms and licenses: Academic/Nonprofit Terms; Industry Terms: Not Available to Industry
Depositor comments: NcoI digestion and SP6 RNA polymerase for antisense probe
How to cite: pISH-Neurod1 was a gift from Peter Mombaerts (Addgene plasmid # 74396 ; http://n2t.net/addgene:74396 ; RRID:Addgene_74396)
