[The description below was written by a language model from this plasmid's Addgene catalogue record and pLannotate feature annotations shown in this document.]
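Description:
pISH-Neurod1 is a riboprobe template plasmid built on the pGEM-T Easy cloning vector, carrying a 921 bp fragment of mouse Neurod1 (neurogenic differentiation 1, a bHLH transcription factor). It is propagated in E. coli as a high-copy plasmid through its ColE1/pUC-type origin and selected with ampicillin via the β-lactamase gene and its native promoter. The backbone also carries an f1 phage origin and the remnants of the lac promoter/operator and lacZα region. In this vector family that region normally supports blue/white screening, and here it is interrupted by the insert.

The insert sits in the cloning site between opposing bacteriophage T7 and SP6 RNA polymerase promoters, so either strand can be transcribed in vitro. According to the depositor's note, linearising with NcoI and transcribing with SP6 polymerase yields the antisense probe, which is the strand that hybridises to endogenous Neurod1 mRNA. Transcription from the T7 side would correspondingly give the sense strand, although the record does not describe a sense-control procedure. The automated annotation recognises only a short stretch near the T7 end of the insert as Neurod1 coding sequence, which suggests that much of the fragment is untranslated sequence. The record does not state this explicitly. A small hit to a hornet peptide next to the SP6 promoter is most likely a spurious annotation match.

The plasmid has no eukaryotic promoter and is explicitly not intended for gene expression. Its purpose is to generate labelled riboprobes for in situ hybridisation, and it was deposited in connection with a study of gene expression patterns in the postnatal mouse vomeronasal organ.
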