Features (pLannotate 1.2.2; 14 found; start..end, strand, type, name):
     61..348     +  CDS            Neurod1 (fragment): NDF1_MOUSE - Also known as Neurod. Experimental evidence at protein level: Swiss-Prot protein existence level 1. Acts as a transcriptional activator: mediates transcriptional activation by binding to E box-containing promoter consensus core sequences 5'-CANNTG-3'. Associates with the p300/CBP transcription coactivator complex to stimulate transcription of the secretin gene as well as the gene encoding the cyclin-dependent kinase inhibitor CDKN1A. Contributes to the regulation of several cell differentiation pathways, like those that promote the formation of early retinal ganglion cells, inner
    990..1052    -  CDS            VESPI_VESMG (fragment): Experimental evidence at protein level: Swiss-Prot protein existence level 1. Shows contractile activity on isolated ileum smooth muscle. From Vespa magnifica (Hornet).
   1064..1082    -  promoter       SP6 promoter: promoter for bacteriophage SP6 RNA polymerase
   1124..1140    -  protein_bind   lac operator: The lac repressor binds to the lac operator to inhibit transcription in E. coli. This inhibition can be relieved by adding lactose or isopropyl-β-D-thiogalactopyranoside (IPTG). lac repressor encoded by lacI
   1148..1178    -  promoter       lac promoter: promoter for the E. coli lac operon
   1193..1214    -  protein_bind   CAP binding site: CAP binding activates transcription in the presence of cAMP. E. coli catabolite activator protein
   1227..1319    -  CDS            lacI (fragment): lac repressor; lacI; The lac repressor binds to the lac operator to inhibit transcription in E. coli. This inhibition can be relieved by adding lactose or isopropyl-β-D-thiogalactopyranoside (IPTG).
   1502..2090    -  rep_origin     ori: high-copy-number ColE1/pMB1/pBR322/pUC origin of replication
   2261..3121    -  CDS            AmpR: β-lactamase; bla; confers resistance to ampicillin, carbenicillin, and related antibiotics
   3122..3226    -  promoter       AmpR promoter: bla
   3253..3303    +  misc_feature   bom (fragment): basis of mobility region from pBR322
   3331..3759    -  rep_origin     f1 ori (sequence partly withheld): f1 bacteriophage origin of replication; arrow indicates direction of (+) strand synthesis
   3763..3920    -  CDS            lacZα (fragment): LacZα fragment of β-galactosidase; lacZ fragment
   3923..2       +  promoter       T7 promoter (across the origin): promoter for bacteriophage T7 RNA polymerase
>Addgene plasmid #74396 | pISH-Neurod1 | addgene full sequence | sequence record 146436 | Addgene assembled sequence
GGGCGAATTGGGCCCGACGTCGCATGCTCCCGGCCGCCATGGCGGCCGCGGGAATTCGATTCTGACTGCA
CCAGCCCTTCCTTTGACGGACCCCTCAGCCCGCCGCTCAGCATCAATGGCAACTTCTCTTTCAAACACGA
ACCATCCGCCGAGTTTGAAAAAAATTATGCCTTTACCATGCACTACCCTGCAGCGACGCTGGCAGGGCCC
CAAAGCCACGGATCAATCTTCTCTTCCGGTGCCGCTGCCCCTCGCTGCGAGATCCCCATAGACAACATTA
TGTCTTTCGATAGCCATTCGCATCATGAGCGAGTCATGAGTGCCCAGCTTAATGCCATCTTTCACGATTA
GAGGCACGTCAGTTTCACTATTCCCGGGAAACGAATCCACTGTGCGTACAGTGACTGTCCTGTTTACAGA
AGGCAGCCCTTTTGCTAAGATTGCTGCAAAGTGCAAATACTCAAAGCTTCAAGTGATATATGTATTTATT
GTCGTTACTGCCTTTGGAAGAAACAGGGGATCAAAGTTCCTGTTCACCTTATGTATTGTTTTCTATAGCT
CTTCTGTTTTAAAAATAATAATACAGTAAAGTAAAAAAGAAAATGTGTACCACGAATTTCGTGTAGCTGT
ATTCAGATCGTATTAATTATCTGATCGGGATAAAAAAAAATCACAAGCAATAATTAGGATCTATGCAATT
TTTAAACTAGTAATGGGCCAATTAAAATATATATAAATATATATTTTTCAACCAGCATTTTACTACCTGT
GACCTTTCCCATGCTGAATTATTTTGTTGTGATTTTGTACAGAATTTTTAATGACTTTTTATAACGTGGA
TTTCCTATTTTAAAACCATGCAGCTTCATCAATTTTTATACATATCAGAAAAGTAGAATTATATCTAATT
TATACAAAATAATTTAACTAATTTAAACCAGCAGAAAAGTGCTTAGAAAGTTATTGCGTTGCCTTAGCAC
TTCAATCACTAGTGAATTCGCGGCCGCCTGCAGGTCGACCATATGGGAGAGCTCCCAACGCGTTGGATGC
ATAGCTTGAGTATTCTATAGTGTCACCTAAATAGCTTGGCGTAATCATGGTCATAGCTGTTTCCTGTGTG
AAATTGTTATCCGCTCACAATTCCACACAACATACGAGCCGGAAGCATAAAGTGTAAAGCCTGGGGTGCC
TAATGAGTGAGCTAACTCACATTAATTGCGTTGCGCTCACTGCCCGCTTTCCAGTCGGGAAACCTGTCGT
GCCAGCTGCATTAATGAATCGGCCAACGCGCGGGGAGAGGCGGTTTGCGTATTGGGCGCTCTTCCGCTTC
CTCGCTCACTGACTCGCTGCGCTCGGTCGTTCGGCTGCGGCGAGCGGTATCAGCTCACTCAAAGGCGGTA
ATACGGTTATCCACAGAATCAGGGGATAACGCAGGAAAGAACATGTGAGCAAAAGGCCAGCAAAAGGCCA
GGAACCGTAAAAAGGCCGCGTTGCTGGCGTTTTTCCATAGGCTCCGCCCCCCTGACGAGCATCACAAAAA
TCGACGCTCAAGTCAGAGGTGGCGAAACCCGACAGGACTATAAAGATACCAGGCGTTTCCCCCTGGAAGC
TCCCTCGTGCGCTCTCCTGTTCCGACCCTGCCGCTTACCGGATACCTGTCCGCCTTTCTCCCTTCGGGAA
GCGTGGCGCTTTCTCATAGCTCACGCTGTAGGTATCTCAGTTCGGTGTAGGTCGTTCGCTCCAAGCTGGG
CTGTGTGCACGAACCCCCCGTTCAGCCCGACCGCTGCGCCTTATCCGGTAACTATCGTCTTGAGTCCAAC
CCGGTAAGACACGACTTATCGCCACTGGCAGCAGCCACTGGTAACAGGATTAGCAGAGCGAGGTATGTAG
GCGGTGCTACAGAGTTCTTGAAGTGGTGGCCTAACTACGGCTACACTAGAAGAACAGTATTTGGTATCTG
CGCTCTGCTGAAGCCAGTTACCTTCGGAAAAAGAGTTGGTAGCTCTTGATCCGGCAAACAAACCACCGCT
GGTAGCGGTGGTTTTTTTGTTTGCAAGCAGCAGATTACGCGCAGAAAAAAAGGATCTCAAGAAGATCCTT
TGATCTTTTCTACGGGGTCTGACGCTCAGTGGAACGAAAACTCACGTTAAGGGATTTTGGTCATGAGATT
ATCAAAAAGGATCTTCACCTAGATCCTTTTAAATTAAAAATGAAGTTTTAAATCAATCTAAAGTATATAT
GAGTAAACTTGGTCTGACAGTTACCAATGCTTAATCAGTGAGGCACCTATCTCAGCGATCTGTCTATTTC
GTTCATCCATAGTTGCCTGACTCCCCGTCGTGTAGATAACTACGATACGGGAGGGCTTACCATCTGGCCC
CAGTGCTGCAATGATACCGCGAGACCCACGCTCACCGGCTCCAGATTTATCAGCAATAAACCAGCCAGCC
GGAAGGGCCGAGCGCAGAAGTGGTCCTGCAACTTTATCCGCCTCCATCCAGTCTATTAATTGTTGCCGGG
AAGCTAGAGTAAGTAGTTCGCCAGTTAATAGTTTGCGCAACGTTGTTGCCATTGCTACAGGCATCGTGGT
GTCACGCTCGTCGTTTGGTATGGCTTCATTCAGCTCCGGTTCCCAACGATCAAGGCGAGTTACATGATCC
CCCATGTTGTGCAAAAAAGCGGTTAGCTCCTTCGGTCCTCCGATCGTTGTCAGAAGTAAGTTGGCCGCAG
TGTTATCACTCATGGTTATGGCAGCACTGCATAATTCTCTTACTGTCATGCCATCCGTAAGATGCTTTTC
TGTGACTGGTGAGTACTCAACCAAGTCATTCTGAGAATAGTGTATGCGGCGACCGAGTTGCTCTTGCCCG
GCGTCAATACGGGATAATACCGCGCCACATAGCAGAACTTTAAAAGTGCTCATCATTGGAAAACGTTCTT
CGGGGCGAAAACTCTCAAGGATCTTACCGCTGTTGAGATCCAGTTCGATGTAACCCACTCGTGCACCCAA
CTGATCTTCAGCATCTTTTACTTTCACCAGCGTTTCTGGGTGAGCAAAAACAGGAAGGCAAAATGCCGCA
AAAAAGGGAATAAGGGCGACACGGAAATGTTGAATACTCATACTCTTCCTTTTTCAATATTATTGAAGCA
TTTATCAGGGTTATTGTCTCATGAGCGGATACATATTTGAATGTATTTAGAAAAATAAACAAATAGGGGT
TCCGCGCACATTTCCCCGAAAAGTGCCACCTGATGCGGTGTGAAATACCGCACAGATGCGTAAGGAGAAA
ATACCGCATCAGGAAATTGTAAGCGTTAATATTTTGTTAAAATTCGCGTTAAATTTTTGTTAAATCAGCT
CATTTTTTAACCAATAGGCCGAAATCGGCAAAATCCCTTATAAATCAAAAGAATAGACCGAGATAGGGT
[37 nt withheld, positions 3430-3466]
AAAGAACGTGGACTCCAACGTCAAAGG
[49 nt withheld, positions 3494-3542]
T
[91 nt withheld, positions 3544-3634]
G
[124 nt withheld, positions 3636-3759]
CCATTCGCCATTCAGGCTGCGCAACTGTTGGGAAGGGCGATCGGTGCGGGCCTCTTCGCTATTACGCCAG
CTGGCGAAAGGGGGATGTGCTGCAAGGCGATTAAGTTGGGTAACGCCAGGGTTTTCCCAGTCACGACGTT
GTAAAACGACGGCCAGTGAATTGTAATACGACTCACTATA
