>Addgene plasmid #74396 | pISH-Neurod1 | depositor partial sequence | sequence record 140244 | insert
GAAGTGCTAAGGCAACGCAATAACTTTCTAAGCACTTTTCTGCTGGTTTAAATTAGTTAAATTATTTTGT
ATAAATTAGATATAATTCTACTTTTCTGATATGTATAAAAATTGATGAAGCTGCATGGTTTTAAAATAGG
AAATCCACGTTATAAAAAGTCATTAAAAATTCTGTACAAAATCACAACAAAATAATTCAGCATGGGAAAG
GTCACAGGTAGTAAAATGCTGGTTGAAAAATATATATTTATATATATTTTAATTGGCCCATTACTAGTTT
AAAAATTGCATAGATCCTAATTATTGCTTGTGATTTTTTTTTATCCCGATCAGATAATTAATACGATCTG
AATACAGCTACACGAAATTCGTGGTACACATTTTCTTTTTTACTTTACTGTATTATTATTTTTAAAACAG
AAGAGCTATAGAAAACAATACATAAGGTGAACAGGAACTTTGATCCCCTGTTTCTTCCAAAGGCAGTAAC
GACAATAAATACATATATCACTTGAAGCTTTGAGTATTTGCACTTTGCAGCAATCTTAGCAAAAGGGCTG
CCTTCTGTAAACAGGACAGTCACTGTACGCACAGTGGATTCGTTTCCCGGGAATAGTGAAACTGACGTGC
CTCTAATCGTGAAAGATGGCATTAAGCTGGGCACTCATGACTCGCTCATGATGCGAATGGCTATCGAAAG
ACATAATGTTGTCTATGGGGATCTCGCAGCGAGGGGCAGCGGCACCGGAAGAGAAGATTGATCCGTGGCT
TTGGGGCCCTGCCAGCGTCGCTGCAGGGTAGTGCATGGTAAAGGCATAATTTTTTTCAAACTCGGCGGAT
GGTTCGTGTTTGAAAGAGAAGTTGCCATTGATGCTGAGCGGCGGGCTGAGGGGTCCGTCAAAGGAAGGGC
TGGTGCAGTCAG
