>Addgene plasmid #74396 | pISH-Neurod1 | addgene partial sequence | sequence record 142097 | T7 5'-TAATACGACTCACTATAGGG-3'
GGCCGCCATGGCGGCCGCGGGAATTCGATTCTGACTGCACCAGCCCTTCCTTTGACGGACCCCTCAGCCC
GCCGCTCAGCATCAATGGCAACTTCTCTTTCAAACACGAACCATCCGCCGAGTTTGAAAAAAATTATGCC
TTTACCATGCACTACCCTGCAGCGACGCTGGCAGGGCCCCAAAGCCACGGATCAATCTTCTCTTCCGGTG
CCGCTGCCCCTCGCTGCGAGATCCCCATAGACAACATTATGTCTTTCGATAGCCATTCGCATCATGAGCG
AGTCATGAGTGCCCAGCTTAATGCCATCTTTCACGATTAGAGGCACGTCAGTTTCACTATTCCCGGGAAA
CGAATCCACTGTGCGTACAGTGACTGTCCTGTTTACAGAAGGCAGCCCTTTTGCTAAGATTGCTGCAAAG
TGCAAATACTCAAAGCTTCAAGTGATATATGTATTTATTGTCGTTACTGCCTTTGGAAGAAACAGGGGAT
CAAAGTTCCTGTTCACCTTATGTATTGTTTTCTATAGCTCTTCTGTTTTAAAAATAATAATACAGTAAAG
TAAAAAAGAAAATGTGTACCACGAATTTCGTGTAGCTGTATTCAGATCGTATTAATTATCTGATCGGGAT
AAAAAAAAATCACAAGCAATAATTAGGATCTATGCAATTTTTAAACTAGTAATGGGCCAATTAAAATATA
TATAAATATATATTTTTCAACCAGCATTTTACTACCTGTGACCTTTCCCATGCTGAATTATTTTGTTGTG
ATTTTGTACAGAATTTTTAATGACTTTTTATAACGTGGATTTCCTATTTTAAAACCATGCAGCTTCATCA
ATTTTTATACATATCA
