>Addgene plasmid #74396 | pISH-Neurod1 | addgene partial sequence | sequence record 142098 | SP6 5'-ATTTAGGTGACACTATAG-3'
GGAGCTCTCCCATATGGTCGACCTGCAGGCGGCCGCGAATTCACTAGTGATTGAAGTGCTAAGGCAACGC
AATAACTTTCTAAGCACTTTTCTGCTGGTTTAAATTAGTTAAATTATTTTGTATAAATTAGATATAATTC
TACTTTTCTGATATGTATAAAAATTGATGAAGCTGCATGGTTTTAAAATAGGAAATCCACGTTATAAAAA
GTCATTAAAAATTCTGTACAAAATCACAACAAAATAATTCAGCATGGGAAAGGTCACAGGTAGTAAAATG
CTGGTTGAAAAATATATATTTATATATATTTTAATTGGCCCATTACTAGTTTAAAAATTGCATAGATCCT
AATTATTGCTTGTGATTTTTTTTTATCCCGATCAGATAATTAATACGATCTGAATACAGCTACACGAAAT
TCGTGGTACACATTTTCTTTTTTACTTTACTGTATTATTATTTTTAAAACAGAAGAGCTATAGAAAACAA
TACATAAGGTGAACAGGAACTTTGATCCCCTGTTTCTTCCAAAGGCAGTAACGACAATAAATACATATAT
CACTTGAAGCTTTGAGTATTTGCACTTTGCAGCAATCTTAGCAAAAGGGCTGCCTTCTGTAAACAGGACA
GTCACTGTACGCACAGTGGATTCGTTTCCCGGGAATAGTGAAACTGACGTGCCTCTAATCGTGAAAGATG
GCATTAAGCTGGGCACTCATGACTCGCTCATGATGCGAATGGCTATCGAAAGACATAATGTTGTCTATGG
GGATCTCGCAGCGAGGGGCAGCGGCACCGGAAGAGAAGATTGATCCGTGGCTTTGGGGCCCTGCCAGCGT
CGCTGCAGGGTAGTGCATGGTAAAGGCATAA
